>Addgene plasmid #163603 | pCAG-Bmpr2Δ751-813aa | addgene full sequence | sequence record 340918 | Addgene NGS Result
GGTCGACATTGATTATTGACTAGTTATTAATAGTAATCAATTACGGGGTCATTAGTTCATAGCCCATATA
TGGAGTTCCGCGTTACATAACTTACGGTAAATGGCCCGCCTGGCTGACCGCCCAACGACCCCCGCCCATT
GACGTCAATAATGACGTATGTTCCCATAGTAACGCCAATAGGGACTTTCCATTGACGTCAATGGGTGGAG
TATTTACGGTAAACTGCCCACTTGGCAGTACATCAAGTGTATCATATGCCAAGTACGCCCCCTATTGACG
TCAATGACGGTAAATGGCCCGCCTGGCATTATGCCCAGTACATGACCTTATGGGACTTTCCTACTTGGCA
GTACATCTACGTATTAGTCATCGCTATTACCATGGTCGAGGTGAGCCCCACGTTCTGCTTCACTCTCCCC
ATCTCCCCCCCCTCCCCACCCCCAATTTTGTATTTATTTATTTTTTAATTATTTTGTGCAGCGATGGGGG
CGGGGGGGGGGGGGGNSGCGCGCCRGGSGGGGSGGGGSGGGGSGRGGGGSGGGGSGGGGCGAGGCGGAGA
GGTGCGGCGGCAGCCAATCAGAGCGGCGCGCTCCGAAAGTTTCCTTTTATGGCGAGGCGGCGGCGGCGGC
GGCCCTATAAAAAGCGAAGCGCGCGGCGGGCGGGAGTCGCTGCGCGCTGCCTTCGCCCCGTGCCCCGCTC
CGCCGCCGCCTCGCGCCGCCCGCCCCGGCTCTGACTGACCGCGTTACTCCCACAGGTGAGCGGGCGGGAC
GGCCCTTCTCCTCCGGGCTGTAATTAGCGCTTGGTTTAATGACGGCTTGTTTCTTTTCTGTGGCTGCGTG
AAAGCCTTGAGGGGCTCCGGGAGGGCCCTTTGTGCGGGGGGAGCGGCTCGGGGGGTGCGTGCGTGTGTGT
GTGCGTGGGGAGCGCCGCGTGCGGCTCCGCGCTGCCCGGCGGCTGTGAGCGCTGCGGGCGCGGCGCGGGG
CTTTGTGCGCTCCGCAGTGTGCGCGAGGGGAGCGCGGCCGGGGGCGGTGCCCCGCGGTGCGGGGGGGGCT
GCGAGGGGAACAAAGGCTGCGTGCGGGGTGTGTGCGTGGGGGGGTGAGCAGGGGGTGTGGGCGCGTCGGT
CGGGCTGCAACCCCCCCTGCACCCCCCTCCCCGAGTTGCTGAGCACGGCCCGGCTTCGGGTGCGGGGCTC
CGTACGGGGCGTGGCGCGGGGCTCGCCGTGCCGGGCGGGGGGTGGCGGCAGGTGGGGGTGCCGGGCGGGG
CGGGGCCGCCTCGGGCCGGGGAGGGCTCGGGGGAGGGGCGCGGCGGCCCCCGGAGCGCCGGCGGCTGTCG
AGGCGCGGCGAGCCGCAGCCATTGCCTTTTATGGTAATCGTGCGAGAGGGCGCAGGGACTTCCTTTGTCC
CAAATCTGTGCGGAGCCGAAATCTGGGAGGCGCCGCCGCACCCCCTCTAGCGGGCGCGGGGCGAAGCGGT
GCGGCGCCGGCAGGAAGGAAATGGGCGGGGAGGGCCTTCGTGCGTCGCCGCGCCGCCGTCCCCTTCTCCC
TCTCCAGCCTCGGGGCTGTCCGCGGGGGGACGGCTGCCTTCGGGGGGGACGGGGCAGGGCGGGGTTCGGC
TTCTGGCGTGTGACCGGCGGCTCTAGAGCCTCTGCTAACCATGTTCATGCCTTCTTCTTTTTCCTACAGC
TCCTGGGCAACGTGCTGGTTATTGTGCTGTCTCATCATTTTGGCAAAGAATTCGCCACCATGACTTCCTC
GCTGCATCGGCCCTTTCGGGTGCCCTGGCTGCTATGGGCCGTCCTGCTGGTCAGCACTACGGCTGCTTCT
CAGAATCAAGAACGGCTGTGTGCATTTAAAGATCCATATCAACAAGATCTTGGGATAGGTGAGAGTCGAA
TCTCTCATGAAAATGGGACAATATTATGTTCCAAAGGGAGCACGTGTTATGGTCTGTGGGAGAAATCAAA
AGGGGACATCAATCTTGTGAAACAAGGATGTTGGTCTCACATCGGTGATCCCCAAGAGTGCCACTATGAA
GAGTGTGTAGTAACTACCACCCCACCCTCAATTCAGAATGGAACGTACCGCTTTTGCTGCTGTAGTACAG
ATTTATGTAATGTCAACTTTACTGAGAACTTTCCACCCCCTGACACAACACCACTCAGTCCACCTCATTC
ATTTAATCGAGATGAAACGATAATCATTGCTTTGGCATCAGTTTCTGTGTTAGCTGTTTTGATAGTCGCC
TTATGTTTTGGATACAGAATGTTGACAGGAGACCGGAAACAGGGTCTTCACAGCATGAACATGATGGAGG
CGGCAGCAGCAGAGCCCTCCCTTGACCTGGATAACCTGAAGCTGCTGGAGCTGATTGGACGGGGTCGATA
CGGAGCAGTATATAAAGGTTCCTTGGATGAGCGTCCAGTTGCTGTAAAAGTATTTTCTTTTGCAAACCGT
CAGAATTTTATAAATGAAAAAAACATTTACAGAGTGCCTTTGATGGAACATGACAACATTGCTCGCTTCA
TAGTTGGAGACGAGAGGCTCACTGCAGACGGCCGCATGGAGTATTTGCTTGTGATGGAGTATTATCCCAA
TGGATCTCTGTGCAAATATCTGAGTCTCCACACAAGTGATTGGGTAAGCTCTTGCCGTCTGGCTCATTCT
GTGACTAGAGGACTGGCTTATCTTCACACAGAATTACCACGAGGAGATCATTATAAACCCGCAATCTCCC
ACCGAGATTTAAACAGCAGGAATGTCCTGGTAAAGAATGACGGCGCGTGTGTTATCAGTGACTTTGGTTT
ATCCATGAGGCTAACTGGAAATCGGCTGGTGCGCCCAGGGGAAGAAGATAATGCGGCTATAAGTGAGGTT
GGCACAATTCGCTATATGGCACCAGAAGTGCTAGAAGGAGCTGTGAACCTGAGGGACTGTGAGTCAGCTC
TGAAGCAAGTGGACATGTATGCGCTTGGACTCATCTACTGGGAGGTGTTTATGAGGTGTACAGACCTCTT
CCCAGGTGAATCTGTACCAGATTACCAGATGGCTTTTCAGACAGAAGTTGGAAACCATCCCACATTTGAG
GATATGCAGGTTCTTGTGTCCAGAGAGAAGCAGAGACCCAAGTTCCCAGAAGCCTGGAAAGAAAATAGCC
TGGCAGTGAGGTCACTCAAGGAAACAATTGAAGACTGCTGGGACCAGGATGCAGAGGCTCGGCTCACTGC
ACAGTGTGCTGAGGAGAGGATGGCTGAACTCATGATGATATGGGAGAGAAACAAGTCTGTGAGCCCAACG
GTCAACCCAATGTCAACTGCTATGCAGAATGAACGCAACCTGTCACATAATAGGCGTGTGCCAAAAATCG
GGCCTTACCCAGATTATTCCTCTTCCTCATATATTGAAGACTCTATCCATCATACTGACAGCATTGTGAA
GAATATTTCCTCTGAGCATTCGATGTCCAGCACACCATTGACAATAGGAGAAAAGAATCGAAATTCAATT
AATTATGAACGACAGCAAGCACAAGCTCGAATCCCTAGCCCAGAAACAAGCGTCACAAGCCTGTCCACAA
ACACAACCACCACAAACACCACCGGCCTCACTCCAAGTACTGGCATGACCACTATATCTGAGATGCCATA
CCCAGATGAGACACATTTGCACGCCACAAATGTTGCACAGTCAATCGGGCCAACCCCTGTCTGCTTACAG
CTGACAGAAGAAGACTTGGAGACTAATAAGCTAGATCCAAAAGAAGTTGATAAGAACCTCAAGGAAAGCT
CTGATGAGAATCTCATGGAGCATTCTCTGAAGCAGTTCAGTGGGCCAGACCCATTGAGCAGTACCAGTTC
TAGCTTGCTTTATCCACTCATAAAGCTCGCAGTGGAAGTGACTGGACAACAGGACTTCACACAGGCTGCA
AATGGGCAAGCATGTTTAATTCCTGATGTTCCACCTGCTCAGATCTATCCTCTCCCTAAGCAACAGAACC
ACAATGTTAATTCCCATGCTGCCACAACCCAGTATGCCAATGGCGCAGTGCCAGCTGGCCAGGCAGCCAA
CATAGTGGCACATAGGTCCCAAGAAATGCTGCAGAATCAATTTATTGGTGAGGATACCAGGCTGAATATC
AATTCCAGTCCTGATGAGCATGAACCTTTACTGAGACGAGAGCAACAGGCTGGCCATGATGAAGGGGTTC
TGGATCGTTTGGTAGATAGGAGGGAACGGCCATTAGAAGGTGGCCGAACAAATTCCAATAACAACAACAG
CAATCCATGTTCAGAACAAGATATCCTTACACAAGGTGTTACAAGCACAGCTGCAGATCCTGGGCCATCA
AAGCCCAGAAGAGCACAGAGGCCCAATTCTCTGGATCTTTCAGCCACAAATATCCTGGATGGCAGCAGTA
TACAGATAGGTGAGTCAACACAAGATGGCAAATCAGGATCAGGTGAAAAGATCAAGAGACGTGTGAAAAC
TCCATACTCTCTTAAGCGGTGGCGCCCGTCCACCTGGGTCATCTCCACCGAGCCGCTGGACTGTGAGGTC
AACAACAATGGCAGTGACAGGGCAGTCCATTCTAAATCTAGCACTGCTGTGTACCTTGCAGAGGGAGGCA
CTGCCACGACCACAGTGTCTAAAGATATAGGAATGAATTGTCTGTGAGCGGCCGCACTCCTCAGGTGCAG
GCTGCCTATCAGAAGGTGGTGGCTGGTGTGGCCAATGCCCTGGCTCACAAATACCACTGAGATCTTTTTC
CCTCTGCCAAAAATTATGGGGACATCATGAAGCCCCTTGAGCATCTGACTTCTGGCTAATAAAGGAAATT
TATTTTCATTGCAATAGTGTGTTGGAATTTTTTGTGTCTCTCACTCGGAAGGACATATGGGAGGGCAAAT
CATTTAAAACATCAGAATGAGTATTTGGTTTAGAGTTTGGCAACATATGCCCATATGCTGGCTGCCATGA
ACAAAGGTTGGCTATAAAGAGGTCATCAGTATATGAAACAGCCCCCTGCTGTCCATTCCTTATTCCATAG
AAAAGCCTTGACTTGAGGTTAGATTTTTTTTATATTTTGTTTTGTGTTATTTTTTTCTTTAACATCCCTA
AAATTTTCCTTACATGTTTTACTAGCCAGATTTTTCCTCCTCTCCTGACTACTCCCAGTCATAGCTGTCC
CTCTTCTCTTATGGAGATCCCTCGACCTGCAGCCCAAGCTTGGCGTAATCATGGTCATAGCTGTTTCCTG
TGTGAAATTGTTATCCGCTCACAATTCCACACAACATACGAGCCGGAAGCATAAAGTGTAAAGCCTGGGG
TGCCTAATGAGTGAGCTAACTCACATTAATTGCGTTGCGCTCACTGCCCGCTTTCCAGTCGGGAAACCTG
TCGTGCCAGCGGATCCGCATCTCAATTAGTCAGCAACCATAGTCCCGCCCCTAACTCCGCCCATCCCGCC
CCTAACTCCGCCCAGTTCCGCCCATTCTCCGCCCCATGGCTGACTAATTTTTTTTATTTATGCAGAGGCC
GAGGCCGCCTCGGCCTCTGAGCTATTCCAGAAGTAGTGAGGAGGCTTTTTTGGAGGCCTAGGCTTTTGCA
AAAAGCTAACTTGTTTATTGCAGCTTATAATGGTTACAAATAAAGCAATAGCATCACAAATTTCACAAAT
AAAGCATTTTTTTCACTGCATTCTAGTTGTGGTTTGTCCAAACTCATCAATGTATCTTATCATGTCTGGA
TCCGCTGCATTAATGAATCGGCCAACGCGCGGGGAGAGGCGGTTTGCGTATTGGGCGCTCTTCCGCTTCC
TCGCTCACTGACTCGCTGCGCTCGGTCGTTCGGCTGCGGCGAGCGGTATCAGCTCACTCAAAGGCGGTAA
TACGGTTATCCACAGAATCAGGGGATAACGCAGGAAAGAACATGTGAGCAAAAGGCCAGCAAAAGGCCAG
GAACCGTAAAAAGGCCGCGTTGCTGGCGTTTTTCCATAGGCTCCGCCCCCCTGACGAGCATCACAAAAAT
CGACGCTCAAGTCAGAGGTGGCGAAACCCGACAGGACTATAAAGATACCAGGCGTTTCCCCCTGGAAGCT
CCCTCGTGCGCTCTCCTGTTCCGACCCTGCCGCTTACCGGATACCTGTCCGCCTTTCTCCCTTCGGGAAG
CGTGGCGCTTTCTCATAGCTCACGCTGTAGGTATCTCAGTTCGGTGTAGGTCGTTCGCTCCAAGCTGGGC
TGTGTGCACGAACCCCCCGTTCAGCCCGACCGCTGCGCCTTATCCGGTAACTATCGTCTTGAGTCCAACC
CGGTAAGACACGACTTATCGCCACTGGCAGCAGCCACTGGTAACAGGATTAGCAGAGCGAGGTATGTAGG
CGGTGCTACAGAGTTCTTGAAGTGGTGGCCTAACTACGGCTACACTAGAAGAACAGTATTTGGTATCTGC
GCTCTGCTGAAGCCAGTTACCTTCGGAAAAAGAGTTGGTAGCTCTTGATCCGGCAAACAAACCACCGCTG
GTAGCGGTGGTTTTTTTGTTTGCAAGCAGCAGATTACGCGCAGAAAAAAAGGATCTCAAGAAGATCCTTT
GATCTTTTCTACGGGGTCTGACGCTCAGTGGAACGAAAACTCACGTTAAGGGATTTTGGTCATGAGATTA
TCAAAAAGGATCTTCACCTAGATCCTTTTAAATTAAAAATGAAGTTTTAAATCAATCTAAAGTATATATG
AGTAAACTTGGTCTGACAGTTACCAATGCTTAATCAGTGAGGCACCTATCTCAGCGATCTGTCTATTTCG
TTCATCCATAGTTGCCTGACTCCCCGTCGTGTAGATAACTACGATACGGGAGGGCTTACCATCTGGCCCC
AGTGCTGCAATGATACCGCGAGACCCACGCTCACCGGCTCCAGATTTATCAGCAATAAACCAGCCAGCCG
GAAGGGCCGAGCGCAGAAGTGGTCCTGCAACTTTATCCGCCTCCATCCAGTCTATTAATTGTTGCCGGGA
AGCTAGAGTAAGTAGTTCGCCAGTTAATAGTTTGCGCAACGTTGTTGCCATTGCTACAGGCATCGTGGTG
TCACGCTCGTCGTTTGGTATGGCTTCATTCAGCTCCGGTTCCCAACGATCAAGGCGAGTTACATGATCCC
CCATGTTGTGCAAAAAAGCGGTTAGCTCCTTCGGTCCTCCGATCGTTGTCAGAAGTAAGTTGGCCGCAGT
GTTATCACTCATGGTTATGGCAGCACTGCATAATTCTCTTACTGTCATGCCATCCGTAAGATGCTTTTCT
GTGACTGGTGAGTACTCAACCAAGTCATTCTGAGAATAGTGTATGCGGCGACCGAGTTGCTCTTGCCCGG
CGTCAATACGGGATAATACCGCGCCACATAGCAGAACTTTAAAAGTGCTCATCATTGGAAAACGTTCTTC
GGGGCGAAAACTCTCAAGGATCTTACCGCTGTTGAGATCCAGTTCGATGTAACCCACTCGTGCACCCAAC
TGATCTTCAGCATCTTTTACTTTCACCAGCGTTTCTGGGTGAGCAAAAACAGGAAGGCAAAATGCCGCAA
AAAAGGGAATAAGGGCGACACGGAAATGTTGAATACTCATACTCTTCCTTTTTCAATATTATTGAAGCAT
TTATCAGGGTTATTGTCTCATGAGCGGATACATATTTGAATGTATTTAGAAAAATAAACAAATAGGGGTT
CCGCGCACATTTCCCCGAAAAGTGCCACCTG
Features (pLannotate 1.2.2; 18 found; start..end, strand, type, name):
      5..384     +  enhancer       CMV enhancer: human cytomegalovirus immediate early enhancer
    386..662     +  promoter       chicken β-actin promoter: No description available
    663..1679    +  intron         chimeric intron: chimera between introns from chicken β-actin and rabbit β-globin
   1677..1733    +  CDS            HBB (fragment): HBB_LEPEU - Experimental evidence at protein level: Swiss-Prot protein existence level 1. Involved in oxygen transport from the lung to the various peripheral tissues. From Lepus europaeus (European hare).
   1740..4664    +  CDS            Bmpr2 (fragment): BMPR2_MOUSE - Experimental evidence at protein level: Swiss-Prot protein existence level 1. On ligand binding, forms a receptor complex consisting of two type II and two type I transmembrane serine/threonine kinases. Type II receptors phosphorylate and activate type I receptors which autophosphorylate, then bind and activate SMAD transcriptional regulators. Binds to BMP7, BMP2 and, less efficiently, BMP4. Binding is weak but enhanced by the presence of type I receptors for BMPs. Mediates induction of adipogenesis by GDF6 (PubMed:23527555). From Mus musculus (Mouse).
   4676..4747    +  CDS            HBB (fragment): HBB_PONPY - Experimental evidence at transcript level: Swiss-Prot protein existence level 2. Involved in oxygen transport from the lung to the various peripheral tissues. From Pongo pygmaeus (Bornean orangutan).
   4818..4873    +  polyA_signal   β-globin poly(A) signal: rabbit β-globin polyadenylation signal (Gil and Proudfoot, 1987)
   5258..5274    -  protein_bind   lac operator: The lac repressor binds to the lac operator to inhibit transcription in E. coli. This inhibition can be relieved by adding lactose or isopropyl-β-D-thiogalactopyranoside (IPTG). lac repressor encoded by lacI
   5282..5312    -  promoter       lac promoter: promoter for the E. coli lac operon
   5327..5348    -  protein_bind   CAP binding site: CAP binding activates transcription in the presence of cAMP. E. coli catabolite activator protein
   5361..5400    -  CDS            lacI (fragment): lac repressor; lacI; The lac repressor binds to the lac operator to inhibit transcription in E. coli. This inhibition can be relieved by adding lactose or isopropyl-β-D-thiogalactopyranoside (IPTG).
   5407..5429    +  promoter       SV40 promoter (fragment): SV40 enhancer and early promoter
   5453..5588    +  rep_origin     SV40 ori: SV40 origin of replication
   5608..5742    +  polyA_signal   SV40 poly(A) signal: SV40 polyadenylation signal
   5744..5798    -  CDS            lacI (fragment): lac repressor; lacI; The lac repressor binds to the lac operator to inhibit transcription in E. coli. This inhibition can be relieved by adding lactose or isopropyl-β-D-thiogalactopyranoside (IPTG).
   5981..6569    -  rep_origin     ori: high-copy-number ColE1/pMB1/pBR322/pUC origin of replication
   6740..7600    -  CDS            AmpR: β-lactamase; bla; confers resistance to ampicillin, carbenicillin, and related antibiotics
   7601..7705    -  promoter       AmpR promoter: bla
