[The description below was written by a language model from this plasmid's Addgene catalogue record and pLannotate feature annotations shown in this document.]
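Description:
pCAG-Bmpr2Δ751-813aa is a 7.7 kb mammalian expression plasmid built on a pCAG backbone and carrying a deletion mutant of mouse Bmpr2, the type II BMP receptor. Transcription is driven by the composite CAG promoter, annotated here as the human cytomegalovirus immediate-early enhancer, the chicken β-actin promoter, and a chimeric chicken β-actin/rabbit β-globin intron, a combination that gives strong, broadly active expression in mammalian cells. The Bmpr2 coding region (insert about 2.9 kb) follows directly and is terminated by a rabbit β-globin polyadenylation signal. The short "HBB" fragments flagged on either side of the insert are most likely residual β-globin exon sequence belonging to the pCAG cassette rather than intended fusion partners. No epitope tag or fluorescent reporter is annotated or recorded.

The insert lacks residues 751–813, which the record identifies as the LIMK-binding region in the receptor's cytoplasmic tail. BMPR-2 is a transmembrane serine/threonine kinase that pairs with type I receptors to activate SMAD signalling. Removing this segment provides a way to test which functions of the receptor depend on its interaction with LIM kinase. The associated study concerns BMPR-2 in activity-dependent stabilisation of primary dendrites during mitral cell remodelling.

In bacteria the plasmid is maintained through a high-copy ColE1/pUC-type origin and selected with ampicillin via the β-lactamase gene and its own promoter. The backbone also contains an SV40 origin of replication, which can support episomal amplification in cells expressing large T antigen, together with an SV40 poly(A) signal and remnant lac promoter/operator and lacI fragments. No mammalian selection marker is annotated, so the construct appears best suited to transient expression.
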