Addgene plasmid #163603: pCAG-Bmpr2Δ751-813aa
Purpose: Expresses BMPR-2 lacking the LIMK-binding region in mammalian cells
Depositing lab: Takeshi Imai. Depositing organization: Kyushu University. Publication: BMPR-2 gates activity-dependent stabilization of primary dendrites during mitral cell remodeling. Aihara S, Fujimoto S, Sakaguchi R, Imai T. Cell Rep. 2021 Jun 22;35(12):109276. doi: 10.1016/j.celrep.2021.109276. PubMed 34161760.
Backbone
  Vector backbone: pCAG
  Vector type: Mammalian Expression
Growth in bacteria
  Bacterial resistance: Ampicillin, 100 μg/mL
  Growth temperature: 37°C
  Growth strain: DH5alpha
  Copy number: High Copy
Gene/Insert
  Gene/Insert name: Bmpr2
  Species: M. musculus (mouse)
  Insert size (bp): 2941
  Mutation: The LIMK-binding region (751-813 aa) is deleted
  Entrez Gene: Bmpr2 (a.k.a. 2610024H22Rik, BMP-2, BMPR-2, BMPR-II, BMPRII, BRK-3, Gm20272)
Resource information
  A portion of this plasmid was derived from a plasmid made by: pCAG vector is derived from Addgene #14797.
Terms and licenses: Academic/Nonprofit Terms; Industry Terms: Not Available to Industry
How to cite: pCAG-Bmpr2Δ751-813aa was a gift from Takeshi Imai (Addgene plasmid # 163603 ; http://n2t.net/addgene:163603 ; RRID:Addgene_163603)
